Addgene plasmid #121796: IY202: pMVP (L3-L2) APEX2 + polyA
Purpose: pMVP L3-L2 entry plasmid, contains APEX2 + polyA for 3- or 4-component MultiSite Gateway Pro assembly. Allows fusion of C-term APEX2 to gene of interest.
Depositing lab: Christopher Newgard. Depositing organization: Duke University. Publication: Creation of versatile cloning platforms for transgene expression and dCas9-based epigenome editing. Haldeman JM, Conway AE, Arlotto ME, Slentz DH, Muoio DM, Becker TC, Newgard CB. Nucleic Acids Res. 2018 Dec 27. pii: 5264291. doi: 10.1093/nar/gky1286. PubMed 30590691.
Backbone
  Vector backbone: pDONR221 P3-P2
  Backbone manufacturer: Invitrogen
  Backbone size w/o insert (bp): 2555
  Vector type: Synthetic Biology ; pMVP Gateway Entry Plasmid
Growth in bacteria
  Bacterial resistance: Kanamycin, 50 μg/mL
  Growth temperature: 37°C
  Growth strain: DH5alpha
  Copy number: High Copy
Gene/Insert
  Gene/Insert name: APEX2 + polyA
  Species: Synthetic
  Insert size (bp): 1018
  Cloning method: Gateway Cloning
  Sequencing primers: 5′ M13F; 3′ M13R
Terms and licenses: Academic/Nonprofit Terms; Industry Terms: Not Available to Industry
Depositor comments: APEX2 sequence PCR'd from Addgene #49386
How to cite: IY202: pMVP (L3-L2) APEX2 + polyA was a gift from Christopher Newgard (Addgene plasmid # 121796 ; http://n2t.net/addgene:121796 ; RRID:Addgene_121796)
