[The description below was written by a language model from this plasmid's Addgene catalogue record and pLannotate feature annotations shown in this document.]
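Description:
IY202: pMVP (L3-L2) APEX2 + polyA is a MultiSite Gateway Pro entry plasmid from the pMVP modular cloning platform, built by recombining an APEX2 cassette into the pDONR221 P3-P2 donor backbone. It is a small (about 3.6 kb) bacterial cloning plasmid, not an expression vector in its own right. It replicates in E. coli from a high-copy ColE1/pUC-type origin and is selected with kanamycin through an aminoglycoside phosphotransferase (KanR) gene. Backbone features typical of the pDONR series are also annotated, including rrnB T1 and T2 terminators upstream of the recombination cassette, which insulate the insert from read-through transcription. A T7 promoter and short lacI and lacZα fragments around the cassette are further vector remnants.

The roughly 1 kb payload sits between attL3 and attL2 sites and consists of the APEX2 coding sequence followed by a bovine growth hormone polyadenylation signal. APEX2 is an engineered monomeric soybean ascorbate peroxidase, made more active by the A134P mutation, and is used as a genetically encoded tag for electron microscopy contrast and for proximity-labelling proteomics in living cells. No promoter for APEX2 is present in this plasmid. Instead, the attL3/attL2 flanks place the module at the last position of a 3- or 4-component LR assembly, where promoter and gene-of-interest modules supplied by other pMVP entry plasmids are joined upstream in a destination vector. The result is a gene of interest fused at its C-terminus to APEX2, with the bGH signal terminating the transcript. The depositor notes that the APEX2 sequence was amplified by PCR from another deposited plasmid.
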