Features (pLannotate 1.2.2; 11 found; start..end, strand, type, name):
    121..213     +  CDS            lacI (fragment): lac repressor; lacI; The lac repressor binds to the lac operator to inhibit transcription in E. coli. This inhibition can be relieved by adding lactose or isopropyl-β-D-thiogalactopyranoside (IPTG).
    268..295     -  terminator     rrnB T2 terminator: transcription terminator T2 from the E. coli rrnB gene
    427..470     +  terminator     rrnB T1 terminator: Escherichia coli rrnB; transcription terminator T1 from the E. coli rrnB gene
    517..553     -  CDS            lacZα (fragment): LacZα fragment of β-galactosidase; lacZ fragment
    570..665     +  protein_bind   attL3: mutant version of attL; recombination site for the Gateway® LR reaction LR Clonase™
    692..1435    +  CDS            APEX2: soybean ascorbate peroxidase, engineered to serve as a monomeric tag for electron microscopy and live-cell proteomics (Lam et al., 2015) more active than the original APEX due to the A134P mutation
   1469..1580    +  polyA_signal   bGH poly(A) signal: bovine growth hormone polyadenylation signal
   1685..1784    -  protein_bind   attL2: mutant version of attL; recombination site for the Gateway® LR reaction LR Clonase™
   1815..1833    -  promoter       T7 promoter: promoter for bacteriophage T7 RNA polymerase
   1967..2776    +  CDS            KanR: aminoglycoside phosphotransferase; aph(3')-Ia; confers resistance to kanamycin in bacteria or G418 (Geneticin®) in eukaryotes
   2923..3511    +  rep_origin     ori: high-copy-number ColE1/pMB1/pBR322/pUC origin of replication
>Addgene plasmid #121796 | IY202: pMVP (L3-L2) APEX2 + polyA | addgene full sequence | sequence record 237300 | Addgene NGS Result
CTTTCCTGCGTTATCCCCTGATTCTGTGGATAACCGTATTACCGCCTTTGAGTGAGCTGATACCGCTCGC
CGCAGCCGAACGACCGAGCGCAGCGAGTCAGTGAGCGAGGAAGCGGAAGAGCGCCCAATACGCAAACCGC
CTCTCCCCGCGCGTTGGCCGATTCATTAATGCAGCTGGCACGACAGGTTTCCCGACTGGAAAGCGGGCAG
TGAGCGCAACGCAATTAATACGCGTACCGCTAGCCAGGAAGAGTTTGTAGAAACGCAAAAAGGCCATCCG
TCAGGATGGCCTTCTGCTTAGTTTGATGCCTGGCAGTTTATGGCGGGCGTCCTGCCCGCCACCCTCCGGG
CCGTTGCTTCACAACGTTCAAATCCGCTCCCGGCGGATTTGTCCTACTCAGGAGAGCGTTCACCGACAAA
CAACAGATAAAACGAAAGGCCCAGTCTTCCGACTGAGCCTTTCGTTTTATTTGATGCCTGGCAGTTCCCT
ACTCTCGCGTTAACGCTAGCATGGATGTTTTCCCAGTCACGACGTTGTAAAACGACGGCCAGTCTTAAGC
TCGGGCCCCAAATAATGATTTTATTTTGACTGATAGTGACCTGTTCGTTGCAACAAATTGATGAGCAATG
CTTTTTTATAATGCCAACTTTGTATAATAAAGTTGGTGGCGGATCCGGCGGAGGTGGATCTAAGTCTTAC
CCAACTGTGAGTGCTGATTACCAGGACGCCGTTGAGAAGGCGAAGAAGAAGCTCAGAGGCTTCATCGCTG
AGAAGAGATGCGCTCCTCTAATGCTCCGTTTGGCATTCCACTCTGCTGGAACCTTTGACAAGGGCACGAA
GACCGGTGGACCCTTCGGAACCATCAAGCACCCTGCCGAACTGGCTCACAGCGCTAACAACGGTCTTGAC
ATCGCTGTTAGGCTTTTGGAGCCACTCAAGGCGGAGTTCCCTATTTTGAGCTACGCCGATTTCTACCAGT
TGGCTGGCGTTGTTGCCGTTGAGGTCACGGGTGGACCTAAGGTTCCATTCCACCCTGGAAGAGAGGACAA
GCCTGAGCCGCCACCAGAGGGTCGCTTGCCCGATCCCACTAAGGGTTCTGACCATTTGAGAGATGTGTTT
GGCAAAGCTATGGGGCTTACTGACCAAGATATCGTTGCTCTATCTGGGGGTCACACTATTGGAGCTGCAC
ACAAGGAGCGTTCTGGATTTGAGGGTCCCTGGACCTCTAATCCTCTTATTTTCGACAACTCATACTTCAC
GGAGTTGTTGAGTGGTGAGAAGGAAGGTCTCCTTCAGCTACCTTCTGACAAGGCTCTTTTGTCTGACCCT
GTATTCCGCCCTCTCGTTGACAAATATGCAGCGGACGAAGATGCCTTCTTTGCTGATTACGCTGAGGCTC
ACCAAAAGCTTTCCGAGCTTGGGTTTGCTGATGCCTAAGAATTCCTAGAGCTCGCTGATCAGCCTCGACT
GTGCCTTCTAGTTGCCAGCCATCTGTTGTTTGCCCCTCCCCCGTGCCTTCCTTGACCCTGGAAGGTGCCA
CTCCCACTGTCCTTTCCTAATAAAATGAGGAAATTGCATCGCATTGTCTGAGTAGGTGTCATTCTATTCT
GGGGGGTGGGGTGGGGCAGGACAGCAAGGGGGAGGATTGGGAAGAGAATAGCAGGCATGCTGGGGAGGTA
CCTGACCCAGCTTTCTTGTACAAAGTTGGCATTATAAGAAAGCATTGCTTATCAATTTGTTGCAACGAAC
AGGTCACTATCAGTCAAAATAAAATCATTATTTGCCATCCAGCTGCAGGGCGGCCGCGATATCCCCTATA
GTGAGTCGTATTACATGGTCATAGCTGTTTCCTGGCAGCTCTGGCCCGTGTCTCAAAATCTCTGATGTTA
CATTGCACAAGATAAAAATATATCATCATGAACAATAAAACTGTCTGCTTACATAAACAGTAATACAAGG
GGTGTTATGAGCCATATTCAACGGGAAACGTCGAGGCCGCGATTAAATTCCAACATGGATGCTGATTTAT
ATGGGTATAAATGGGCTCGCGATAATGTCGGGCAATCAGGTGCGACAATCTATCGCTTGTATGGGAAGCC
CGATGCGCCAGAGTTGTTTCTGAAACATGGCAAAGGTAGCGTTGCCAATGATGTTACAGATGAGATGGTC
AGACTAAACTGGCTGACGGAATTTATGCCTCTTCCGACCATCAAGCATTTTATCCGTACTCCTGATGATG
CATGGTTACTCACCACTGCGATCCCCGGAAAAACAGCATTCCAGGTATTAGAAGAATATCCTGATTCAGG
TGAAAATATTGTTGATGCGCTGGCAGTGTTCCTGCGCCGGTTGCATTCGATTCCTGTTTGTAATTGTCCT
TTTAACAGCGATCGCGTATTTCGTCTCGCTCAGGCGCAATCACGAATGAATAACGGTTTGGTTGATGCGA
GTGATTTTGATGACGAGCGTAATGGCTGGCCTGTTGAACAAGTCTGGAAAGAAATGCATAAACTTTTGCC
ATTCTCACCGGATTCAGTCGTCACTCATGGTGATTTCTCACTTGATAACCTTATTTTTGACGAGGGGAAA
TTAATAGGTTGTATTGATGTTGGACGAGTCGGAATCGCAGACCGATACCAGGATCTTGCCATCCTATGGA
ACTGCCTCGGTGAGTTTTCTCCTTCATTACAGAAACGGCTTTTTCAAAAATATGGTATTGATAATCCTGA
TATGAATAAATTGCAGTTTCATTTGATGCTCGATGAGTTTTTCTAATCAGAATTGGTTAATTGGTTGTAA
CACTGGCAGAGCATTACGCTGACTTGACGGGACGGCGCAAGCTCATGACCAAAATCCCTTAACGTGAGTT
ACGCGTCGTTCCACTGAGCGTCAGACCCCGTAGAAAAGATCAAAGGATCTTCTTGAGATCCTTTTTTTCT
GCGCGTAATCTGCTGCTTGCAAACAAAAAAACCACCGCTACCAGCGGTGGTTTGTTTGCCGGATCAAGAG
CTACCAACTCTTTTTCCGAAGGTAACTGGCTTCAGCAGAGCGCAGATACCAAATACTGTTCTTCTAGTGT
AGCCGTAGTTAGGCCACCACTTCAAGAACTCTGTAGCACCGCCTACATACCTCGCTCTGCTAATCCTGTT
ACCAGTGGCTGCTGCCAGTGGCGATAAGTCGTGTCTTACCGGGTTGGACTCAAGACGATAGTTACCGGAT
AAGGCGCAGCGGTCGGGCTGAACGGGGGGTTCGTGCACACAGCCCAGCTTGGAGCGAACGACCTACACCG
AACTGAGATACCTACAGCGTGAGCTATGAGAAAGCGCCACGCTTCCCGAAGGGAGAAAGGCGGACAGGTA
TCCGGTAAGCGGCAGGGTCGGAACAGGAGAGCGCACGAGGGAGCTTCCAGGGGGAAACGCCTGGTATCTT
TATAGTCCTGTCGGGTTTCGCCACCTCTGACTTGAGCGTCGATTTTTGTGATGCTCGTCAGGGGGGCGGA
GCCTATGGAAAAACGCCAGCAACGCGGCCTTTTTACGGTTCCTGGCCTTTTGCTGGCCTTTTGCTCACAT
GTT
